Addgene plasmid #72543: pcDNA-ET-L630W
Purpose: expresses FLAG tagged human BRD4 ET domain (608-699 aa) with L630W mutation
Depositing lab: Christopher Vakoc. Depositing organization: Cold Spring Harbor Laboratory. Publication: NSD3-Short Is an Adaptor Protein that Couples BRD4 to the CHD8 Chromatin Remodeler. Shen C, Ipsaro JJ, Shi J, Milazzo JP, Wang E, Roe JS, Suzuki Y, Pappin DJ, Joshua-Tor L, Vakoc CR. Mol Cell. 2015 Nov 24. pii: S1097-2765(15)00824-2. doi: 10.1016/j.molcel.2015.10.033. PubMed 26626481.
Backbone
  Vector backbone: pcDNA 3
  Backbone manufacturer: Invitrogen
  Backbone size w/o insert (bp): 5400
  Total vector size (bp): 5700
  Modifications to backbone: none
  Vector type: Mammalian Expression
Growth in bacteria
  Bacterial resistance: Ampicillin, 100 μg/mL
  Growth temperature: 37°C
  Growth strain: DH5alpha
  Copy number: High Copy
Gene/Insert
  Gene/Insert name: BRD4 ET
  Species: H. sapiens (human)
  Insert size (bp): 270
  Mutation: L630W
  GenBank ID: NM_058243.2
  Entrez Gene: BRD4 (a.k.a. CAP, CDLS6, FSHRG4, HUNK1, HUNKI, MCAP)
  Tag / fusion protein: FLAG (N terminal on insert)
Terms and licenses: Academic/Nonprofit Terms; Industry Terms: Not Available to Industry
How to cite: pcDNA-ET-L630W was a gift from Christopher Vakoc (Addgene plasmid # 72543 ; http://n2t.net/addgene:72543 ; RRID:Addgene_72543)
