[The description below was written by a language model from this plasmid's Addgene catalogue record and pLannotate feature annotations shown in this document.]
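Description:
pcDNA-ET-L630W is a mammalian expression plasmid of about 5.7 kb built on the unmodified Invitrogen pcDNA3 backbone. It is propagated in E. coli as a high-copy plasmid through its ColE1/pUC-type origin and selected with ampicillin via the β-lactamase gene and its native promoter. An f1 origin is also present, which permits single-stranded DNA production. For mammalian cells, the backbone carries a neomycin/kanamycin phosphotransferase gene driven by the SV40 enhancer/early promoter and terminated by an SV40 polyadenylation signal, which permits G418 selection of stable transfectants. Small annotated fragments such as ble, lacI, the lac promoter/operator, bom and a short HIV-1 LTR match are backbone remnants or incidental hits rather than functional payload.

The expression cassette uses the human cytomegalovirus immediate early enhancer and promoter to drive a short open reading frame, followed by the bovine growth hormone polyadenylation signal. The insert, roughly 270 bp, encodes the extraterminal (ET) domain of human BRD4, residues 608–699, with an N-terminal FLAG epitope for detection and immunoprecipitation. It carries the point substitution L630W. T7 and SP6 promoters flank the insert and can serve for in vitro transcription or as sequencing primer sites.

The record gives the purpose simply as expressing the FLAG-tagged mutant ET domain and does not state the effect of the mutation. The associated publication concerns NSD3-short acting as an adaptor linking BRD4 to the CHD8 chromatin remodeler, so the construct plausibly serves as a mutant comparator in ET domain interaction assays in transfected cells.
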