Features (pLannotate 1.2.2; 22 found; start..end, strand, type, name):
     36..80      -  misc_feature   bom (fragment): basis of mobility region from pBR322
    235..614     +  enhancer       CMV enhancer: human cytomegalovirus immediate early enhancer
    615..818     +  promoter       CMV promoter: human cytomegalovirus (CMV) immediate early promoter
    814..847     +  LTR            5' LTR (truncated) (fragment): truncated 5' long terminal repeat (LTR) from HIV-1
    863..881     +  promoter       T7 promoter: promoter for bacteriophage T7 RNA polymerase
    913..1218    +  CDS            BRD4 (fragment): BRD4_HUMAN - Also known as HUNK1. Experimental evidence at protein level: Swiss-Prot protein existence level 1. [Isoform B]: Acts as a chromatin insulator in the DNA damage response pathway. Inhibits DNA damage response signaling by recruiting the condensin-2 complex to acetylated histones, leading to chromatin structure remodeling, insulating the region from DNA damage response by limiting spreading of histone H2AX/H2A.x phosphorylation. From Homo sapiens (Human).
    922..942     +  CDS            FLAG (fragment): FLAG® epitope tag, followed by an enterokinase cleavage site
   1252..1270    -  promoter       SP6 promoter: promoter for bacteriophage SP6 RNA polymerase
   1296..1520    +  polyA_signal   bGH poly(A) signal: bovine growth hormone polyadenylation signal
   1524..1545    +  promoter       SV40 promoter (fragment): SV40 enhancer and early promoter
   1566..1994    +  rep_origin     f1 ori (sequence partly withheld): f1 bacteriophage origin of replication; arrow indicates direction of (+) strand synthesis
   2008..2337    +  promoter       SV40 promoter: SV40 enhancer and early promoter
   2404..3195    +  CDS            neo: KKA2_KLEPN - Also known as kan, nptII. Experimental evidence at protein level: Swiss-Prot protein existence level 1. Resistance to kanamycin, neomycin, paromomycin, ribostamycin, butirosin and gentamicin B. From Klebsiella pneumoniae.
   3219..3377    +  CDS            ble (fragment): BLE_KLEPN - Experimental evidence at protein level: Swiss-Prot protein existence level 1. Binding protein with a strong affinity to the bleomycin family of antibiotics. Binds to CL990; an antimitotic-antibiotic compound. From Klebsiella pneumoniae.
   3372..3493    +  polyA_signal   SV40 poly(A) signal: SV40 polyadenylation signal
   3566..3582    -  protein_bind   lac operator: The lac repressor binds to the lac operator to inhibit transcription in E. coli. This inhibition can be relieved by adding lactose or isopropyl-β-D-thiogalactopyranoside (IPTG). lac repressor encoded by lacI
   3590..3620    -  promoter       lac promoter: promoter for the E. coli lac operon
   3635..3656    -  protein_bind   CAP binding site: CAP binding activates transcription in the presence of cAMP. E. coli catabolite activator protein
   3669..3761    -  CDS            lacI (fragment): lac repressor; lacI; The lac repressor binds to the lac operator to inhibit transcription in E. coli. This inhibition can be relieved by adding lactose or isopropyl-β-D-thiogalactopyranoside (IPTG).
   3944..4532    -  rep_origin     ori: high-copy-number ColE1/pMB1/pBR322/pUC origin of replication
   4703..5563    -  CDS            AmpR: β-lactamase; bla; confers resistance to ampicillin, carbenicillin, and related antibiotics
   5564..5668    -  promoter       AmpR promoter: bla
>Addgene plasmid #72543 | pcDNA-ET-L630W | addgene full sequence | sequence record 135206 | Addgene assembled full plasmid sequence
GACGGATCGGGAGATCTCCCGATCCCCTATGGTCGACTCTCAGTACAATCTGCTCTGATGCCGCATAGTT
AAGCCAGTATCTGCTCCCTGCTTGTGTGTTGGAGGTCGCTGAGTAGTGCGCGAGCAAAATTTAAGCTACA
ACAAGGCAAGGCTTGACCGACAATTGCATGAAGAATCTGCTTAGGGTTAGGCGTTTTGCGCTGCTTCGCG
ATGTACGGGCCAGATATACGCGTTGACATTGATTATTGACTAGTTATTAATAGTAATCAATTACGGGGTC
ATTAGTTCATAGCCCATATATGGAGTTCCGCGTTACATAACTTACGGTAAATGGCCCGCCTGGCTGACCG
CCCAACGACCCCCGCCCATTGACGTCAATAATGACGTATGTTCCCATAGTAACGCCAATAGGGACTTTCC
ATTGACGTCAATGGGTGGACTATTTACGGTAAACTGCCCACTTGGCAGTACATCAAGTGTATCATATGCC
AAGTACGCCCCCTATTGACGTCAATGACGGTAAATGGCCCGCCTGGCATTATGCCCAGTACATGACCTTA
TGGGACTTTCCTACTTGGCAGTACATCTACGTATTAGTCATCGCTATTACCATGGTGATGCGGTTTTGGC
AGTACATCAATGGGCGTGGATAGCGGTTTGACTCACGGGGATTTCCAAGTCTCCACCCCATTGACGTCAA
TGGGAGTTTGTTTTGGCACCAAAATCAACGGGACTTTCCAAAATGTCGTAACAACTCCGCCCCATTGACG
CAAATGGGCGGTAGGCGTGTACGGTGGGAGGTCTATATAAGCAGAGCTCTCTGGCTAACTAGAGAACCCA
CTGCTTACTGGCTTATCGAAATTAATACGACTCACTATAGGGAGACCCAAGCTTGGTACCGAGCTCGGAT
CTACCATGGACTACAAGGACGACGATGACAAGAAGCCTATGTCCTATGAGGAGAAGCGGCAGCTCAGCTT
GGACATCAACAAGCTCCCCGGCGAGAAGTGGGGCCGCGTGGTGCACATCATCCAGTCACGGGAGCCCTCC
CTGAAGAATTCCAACCCCGACGAGATTGAAATCGACTTTGAGACCCTGAAGCCGTCCACACTGCGTGAGC
TGGAGCGCTATGTCACCTCCTGTTTGCGGAAGAAAAGGAAACCTCAAGCTGAGAAAGTTGATGTGATTGC
CGGCTCCTCCAAGATGAAGGGCTTCTCGTAATAACTCGAGCATGCATCTAGAGGGCCCTATTCTATAGTG
TCACCTAAATGCTAGAGCTCGCTGATCAGCCTCGACTGTGCCTTCTAGTTGCCAGCCATCTGTTGTTTGC
CCCTCCCCCGTGCCTTCCTTGACCCTGGAAGGTGCCACTCCCACTGTCCTTTCCTAATAAAATGAGGAAA
TTGCATCGCATTGTCTGAGTAGGTGTCATTCTATTCTGGGGGGTGGGGTGGGGCAGGACAGCAAGGGGGA
GGATTGGGAAGACAATAGCAGGCATGCTGGGGATGCGGTGGGCTCTATGGCTTCTGAGGCGGAAAGAACC
AGCTGGGGCTCTAGGGGGTATCCCC
[124 nt withheld, positions 1566-1689]
C
[91 nt withheld, positions 1691-1781]
A
[49 nt withheld, positions 1783-1831]
CCTTTGACGTTGGAGTCCACGTTCTTT
[37 nt withheld, positions 1859-1895]
ACCCTATCTCGGTCTATTCTTTTGATTTATAAGGGATTTTGCCGATTTCGGCCTATTGGTTAAAAAATGA
GCTGATTTAACAAAAATTTAACGCGAATTAATTCTGTGGAATGTGTGTCAGTTAGGGTGTGGAAAGTCCC
CAGGCTCCCCAGCAGGCAGAAGTATGCAAAGCATGCATCTCAATTAGTCAGCAACCAGGTGTGGAAAGTC
CCCAGGCTCCCCAGCAGGCAGAAGTATGCAAAGCATGCATCTCAATTAGTCAGCAACCATAGTCCCGCCC
CTAACTCCGCCCATCCCGCCCCTAACTCCGCCCAGTTCCGCCCATTCTCCGCCCCATGGCTGACTAATTT
TTTTTATTTATGCAGAGGCCGAGGCCGCCTCTGCCTCTGAGCTATTCCAGAAGTAGTGAGGAGGCTTTTT
TGGAGGCCTAGGCTTTTGCAAAAAGCTCCCGGGAGCTTGTATATCCATTTTCGGATCTGATCAAGAGACA
GGATGAGGATCGTTTCGCATGATTGAACAAGATGGATTGCACGCAGGTTCTCCGGCCGCTTGGGTGGAGA
GGCTATTCGGCTATGACTGGGCACAACAGACAATCGGCTGCTCTGATGCCGCCGTGTTCCGGCTGTCAGC
GCAGGGGCGCCCGGTTCTTTTTGTCAAGACCGACCTGTCCGGTGCCCTGAATGAACTGCAGGACGAGGCA
GCGCGGCTATCGTGGCTGGCCACGACGGGCGTTCCTTGCGCAGCTGTGCTCGACGTTGTCACTGAAGCGG
GAAGGGACTGGCTGCTATTGGGCGAAGTGCCGGGGCAGGATCTCCTGTCATCTCACCTTGCTCCTGCCGA
GAAAGTATCCATCATGGCTGATGCAATGCGGCGGCTGCATACGCTTGATCCGGCTACCTGCCCATTCGAC
CACCAAGCGAAACATCGCATCGAGCGAGCACGTACTCGGATGGAAGCCGGTCTTGTCGATCAGGATGATC
TGGACGAAGAGCATCAGGGGCTCGCGCCAGCCGAACTGTTCGCCAGGCTCAAGGCGCGCATGCCCGACGG
CGAGGATCTCGTCGTGACCCATGGCGATGCCTGCTTGCCGAATATCATGGTGGAAAATGGCCGCTTTTCT
GGATTCATCGACTGTGGCCGGCTGGGTGTGGCGGACCGCTATCAGGACATAGCGTTGGCTACCCGTGATA
TTGCTGAAGAGCTTGGCGGCGAATGGGCTGACCGCTTCCTCGTGCTTTACGGTATCGCCGCTCCCGATTC
GCAGCGCATCGCCTTCTATCGCCTTCTTGACGAGTTCTTCTGAGCGGGACTCTGGGGTTCGAAATGACCG
ACCAAGCGACGCCCAACCTGCCATCACGAGATTTCGATTCCACCGCCGCCTTCTATGAAAGGTTGGGCTT
CGGAATCGTTTTCCGGGACGCCGGCTGGATGATCCTCCAGCGCGGGGATCTCATGCTGGAGTTCTTCGCC
CACCCCAACTTGTTTATTGCAGCTTATAATGGTTACAAATAAAGCAATAGCATCACAAATTTCACAAATA
AAGCATTTTTTTCACTGCATTCTAGTTGTGGTTTGTCCAAACTCATCAATGTATCTTATCATGTCTGTAT
ACCGTCGACCTCTAGCTAGAGCTTGGCGTAATCATGGTCATAGCTGTTTCCTGTGTGAAATTGTTATCCG
CTCACAATTCCACACAACATACGAGCCGGAAGCATAAAGTGTAAAGCCTGGGGTGCCTAATGAGTGAGCT
AACTCACATTAATTGCGTTGCGCTCACTGCCCGCTTTCCAGTCGGGAAACCTGTCGTGCCAGCTGCATTA
ATGAATCGGCCAACGCGCGGGGAGAGGCGGTTTGCGTATTGGGCGCTCTTCCGCTTCCTCGCTCACTGAC
TCGCTGCGCTCGGTCGTTCGGCTGCGGCGAGCGGTATCAGCTCACTCAAAGGCGGTAATACGGTTATCCA
CAGAATCAGGGGATAACGCAGGAAAGAACATGTGAGCAAAAGGCCAGCAAAAGGCCAGGAACCGTAAAAA
GGCCGCGTTGCTGGCGTTTTTCCATAGGCTCCGCCCCCCTGACGAGCATCACAAAAATCGACGCTCAAGT
CAGAGGTGGCGAAACCCGACAGGACTATAAAGATACCAGGCGTTTCCCCCTGGAAGCTCCCTCGTGCGCT
CTCCTGTTCCGACCCTGCCGCTTACCGGATACCTGTCCGCCTTTCTCCCTTCGGGAAGCGTGGCGCTTTC
TCAATGCTCACGCTGTAGGTATCTCAGTTCGGTGTAGGTCGTTCGCTCCAAGCTGGGCTGTGTGCACGAA
CCCCCCGTTCAGCCCGACCGCTGCGCCTTATCCGGTAACTATCGTCTTGAGTCCAACCCGGTAAGACACG
ACTTATCGCCACTGGCAGCAGCCACTGGTAACAGGATTAGCAGAGCGAGGTATGTAGGCGGTGCTACAGA
GTTCTTGAAGTGGTGGCCTAACTACGGCTACACTAGAAGGACAGTATTTGGTATCTGCGCTCTGCTGAAG
CCAGTTACCTTCGGAAAAAGAGTTGGTAGCTCTTGATCCGGCAAACAAACCACCGCTGGTAGCGGTGGTT
TTTTTGTTTGCAAGCAGCAGATTACGCGCAGAAAAAAAGGATCTCAAGAAGATCCTTTGATCTTTTCTAC
GGGGTCTGACGCTCAGTGGAACGAAAACTCACGTTAAGGGATTTTGGTCATGAGATTATCAAAAAGGATC
TTCACCTAGATCCTTTTAAATTAAAAATGAAGTTTTAAATCAATCTAAAGTATATATGAGTAAACTTGGT
CTGACAGTTACCAATGCTTAATCAGTGAGGCACCTATCTCAGCGATCTGTCTATTTCGTTCATCCATAGT
TGCCTGACTCCCCGTCGTGTAGATAACTACGATACGGGAGGGCTTACCATCTGGCCCCAGTGCTGCAATG
ATACCGCGAGACCCACGCTCACCGGCTCCAGATTTATCAGCAATAAACCAGCCAGCCGGAAGGGCCGAGC
GCAGAAGTGGTCCTGCAACTTTATCCGCCTCCATCCAGTCTATTAATTGTTGCCGGGAAGCTAGAGTAAG
TAGTTCGCCAGTTAATAGTTTGCGCAACGTTGTTGCCATTGCTACAGGCATCGTGGTGTCACGCTCGTCG
TTTGGTATGGCTTCATTCAGCTCCGGTTCCCAACGATCAAGGCGAGTTACATGATCCCCCATGTTGTGCA
AAAAAGCGGTTAGCTCCTTCGGTCCTCCGATCGTTGTCAGAAGTAAGTTGGCCGCAGTGTTATCACTCAT
GGTTATGGCAGCACTGCATAATTCTCTTACTGTCATGCCATCCGTAAGATGCTTTTCTGTGACTGGTGAG
TACTCAACCAAGTCATTCTGAGAATAGTGTATGCGGCGACCGAGTTGCTCTTGCCCGGCGTCAATACGGG
ATAATACCGCGCCACATAGCAGAACTTTAAAAGTGCTCATCATTGGAAAACGTTCTTCGGGGCGAAAACT
CTCAAGGATCTTACCGCTGTTGAGATCCAGTTCGATGTAACCCACTCGTGCACCCAACTGATCTTCAGCA
TCTTTTACTTTCACCAGCGTTTCTGGGTGAGCAAAAACAGGAAGGCAAAATGCCGCAAAAAAGGGAATAA
GGGCGACACGGAAATGTTGAATACTCATACTCTTCCTTTTTCAATATTATTGAAGCATTTATCAGGGTTA
TTGTCTCATGAGCGGATACATATTTGAATGTATTTAGAAAAATAAACAAATAGGGGTTCCGCGCACATTT
CCCCGAAAAGTGCCACCTGACGTC
