>Addgene plasmid #72543 | pcDNA-ET-L630W | depositor partial sequence | sequence record 132962 | pcDNA-ET-L630W sequence 1010 bps
NNNNNNNNNNGANNTCGGATCTACCNTGGACTACAAGGACGACGATGACAAGAAGCCTATGTCCTATGAG
GAGAAGCGGCAGCTCAGCTTGGACATCAACAAGCTCCCCGGCGAGAAGTGGGGCCGCGTGGTGCACATCA
TCCAGTCACGGGAGCCCTCCCTGAAGAATTCCAACCCCGACGAGATTGAAATCGACTTTGAGACCCTGAA
GCCGTCCACACTGCGTGAGCTGGAGCGCTATGTCACCTCCTGTTTGCGGAAGAAAAGGAAACCTCAAGCT
GAGAAAGTTGATGTGATTGCCGGCTCCTCCAAGATGAAGGGCTTCTCGTAATAACTCGAGCATGCATCTA
GAGGGCCCTATTCTATAGTGTCACCTAAATGCTAGAGCTCGCTGATCAGCCTCGACTGTGCCTTCTAGTT
GCCAGCCATCTGTTGTTTGCCCCTCCCCCGTGCCTTCCTTGACCCTGGAAGGTGCCACTCCCACTGTCCT
TTCCTAATAAAATGAGGAAATTGCATCGCATTGTCTGAGTAGGTGTCATTCTATTCTGGGGGGTGGGGTG
GGGCAGGACAGCAAGGGGGAGGATTGGGAAGACAATAGCAGGCATGCTGGGGATGCGGTGGGCTCTATGG
CTTCTGAGGCGGAAAGAACCAGCTGGGGCTCTAGGGGGTATCCCC
[124 nt withheld, positions 676-799]
C
[44 nt withheld, positions 801-844]
NTTCCGATTTAGTGCTTTACGGCACTTCGACCCNNNNAANCTTGANNAGGGTGATGGTNCNNNNATTGNN
CCNTCGCCNTGATAGNNGNNNTTNNNCCNTTNGNNGNNGGANNNNNNGTNCTNNNNAANNGGANNCTTGT
NNNNNNNNNNNNNANCNNNNNACCNN
