>Addgene plasmid #72543 | pcDNA-ET-L630W | addgene partial sequence | sequence record 135205 | CMV-F 5'-CGCAAATGGGCGGTAGGCGTG-3'
CTATATAAGCAGAGCTCTCTGGCTAACTAGAGAACCCACTGCTTACTGGCTTATCGAAATTAATACGACT
CACTATAGGGAGACCCAAGCTTGGTACCGAGCTCGGATCTACCATGGACTACAAGGACGACGATGACAAG
AAGCCTATGTCCTATGAGGAGAAGCGGCAGCTCAGCTTGGACATCAACAAGCTCCCCGGCGAGAAGTGGG
GCCGCGTGGTGCACATCATCCAGTCACGGGAGCCCTCCCTGAAGAATTCCAACCCCGACGAGATTGAAAT
CGACTTTGAGACCCTGAAGCCGTCCACACTGCGTGAGCTGGAGCGCTATGTCACCTCCTGTTTGCGGAAG
AAAAGGAAACCTCAAGCTGAGAAAGTTGATGTGATTGCCGGCTCCTCCAAGATGAAGGGCTTCTCGTAAT
AACTCGAGCATGCATCTAGAGGGCCCTATTCTATAGTGTCACCTAAATGCTAGAGCTCGCTGATCAGCCT
CGACTGTGCCTTCTAGTTGCCAGCCATCTGTTGTTTGCCCCTCCCCCGTGCCTTCCTTGACCCTGGAAGG
TGCCACTCCCACTGTCCTTTCCTAATAAAATGAGGAAATTGCATCGCATTGTCTGAGTAGGTGTCATTCT
ATTCTGGGGGGTGGGGTGGGGCAGGACAGCAAGGGGGAGGATTGGGAAGACAATAGCAGGCATGCTGGGG
ATGCGGTGGGCTCTATGGCTTCTGAGGCGGAAAGAACCAGCTGGGGCTCTAGGGGGTATCCCC
[124 nt withheld, positions 764-887]
C
[91 nt withheld, positions 889-979]
A
[49 nt withheld, positions 981-1029]
CCTTTGACGTTGGAGTCCACGTTCTTTAATAGTGGA
