>Addgene plasmid #72543 | pcDNA-ET-L630W | addgene partial sequence | sequence record 135210 | Neo-R 5'-GCCCAGTCATAGCCGAATAG-3'
GCGGCCGGAGAACCTGCGTGCAATCCATCTTGTTCAATCATGCGAAACGATCCTCATCCTGTCTCTTGAT
CAGATCCGAAAATGGATATACAAGCTCCCGGGAGCTTTTTGCAAAAGCCTAGGCCTCCAAAAAAGCCTCC
TCACTACTTCTGGAATAGCTCAGAGGCAGAGGCGGCCTCGGCCTCTGCATAAATAAAAAAAATTAGTCAG
CCATGGGGCGGAGAATGGGCGGAACTGGGCGGAGTTAGGGGCGGGATGGGCGGAGTTAGGGGCGGGACTA
TGGTTGCTGACTAATTGAGATGCATGCTTTGCATACTTCTGCCTGCTGGGGAGCCTGGGGACTTTCCACA
CCTGGTTGCTGACTAATTGAGATGCATGCTTTGCATACTTCTGCCTGCTGGGGAGCCTGGGGACTTTCCA
CACCCTAACTGACACACATTCCACAGAATTAATTCGCGTTAAATTTTTGTTAAATCAGCTCATTTTTTAA
CCAATAGGCCGAAATCGGCAAAATCCCTTATAAATCAAAAGAATAGACCGAGATAGGGT
[37 nt withheld, positions 550-586]
AAAGAACGTGGACTCCAACGTCAAAGG
[49 nt withheld, positions 614-662]
T
[91 nt withheld, positions 664-754]
G
[124 nt withheld, positions 756-879]
GGGGATACCCCCTAGAGCCCCAGCTGGTTCTTTCCGCCTCAGAAGCCATAGAGCCCACCGCATCCCCAGC
ATGCCTGCTATTGTCTTCCC
